Addgene plasmid #98427: pYZ189
Purpose: (Empty Backbone) Pombe General Purpose Vector - with empty BsaI-pad for new potential markers
Depositing lab: Jef Boeke. Depositing organization: NYU Grossman School of Medicine. Publication: Construction of Designer Selectable Marker Deletions with CRISPR-Cas9 Toolbox in Schizosaccharomyces pombe and Optimized Design of Common Entry Vectors. Zhao Y, Boeke JD. G3 (Bethesda). 2018 Jan 10. pii: g3.117.300363. doi: 10.1534/g3.117.300363. PubMed 29321167.
Backbone
  Vector backbone: pYZ189
  Backbone size (bp): 4223
  Vector type: Synthetic Biology
Growth in bacteria
  Bacterial resistance: Ampicillin, 100 μg/mL
  Growth temperature: 37°C
  Growth strain: DH5alpha
  Copy number: High Copy
Terms and licenses: Academic/Nonprofit Terms; Industry Terms: Not Available to Industry
How to cite: pYZ189 was a gift from Jef Boeke (Addgene plasmid # 98427 ; http://n2t.net/addgene:98427 ; RRID:Addgene_98427)
