[The description below was written by a language model from this plasmid's Addgene catalogue record and pLannotate feature annotations shown in this document.]
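Description:
pYZ189 is an empty-backbone shuttle vector of about 4.2 kb, described as a general-purpose plasmid for the fission yeast Schizosaccharomyces pombe and classed as a synthetic biology vector. In E. coli it is maintained at high copy by a ColE1/pUC-type origin and selected with ampicillin through the bla (AmpR) gene and its native promoter. An f1 phage origin is also present, which in principle allows single-stranded DNA production. For episomal maintenance in S. pombe it carries the ars1 autonomously replicating sequence. No yeast selectable marker is annotated. According to the catalogue entry, the plasmid instead contains an empty "BsaI-pad", a placeholder into which a new marker of the user's choice can be installed, presumably by BsaI-based (Golden Gate-style) cloning. The pad is not annotated in the feature tables, so the record does not give its position.

The cloning region is of the pBluescript type. A multiple cloning site is flanked by opposing T3 and T7 phage promoters and lies downstream of the lac promoter, CAP binding site and lac operator, with a lacZα fragment following it. This arrangement is conventionally used for blue/white screening of inserts. No S. pombe promoter or terminator for expressing a cargo gene is annotated, so any insert would need its own regulatory sequences. Two short matches to the S. pombe hus5 (ubc9) gene between ars1 and the AmpR promoter are small fragments, most likely genomic sequence carried along with another element rather than a functional gene. The short lacI fragment is likewise a remnant. The depositor sequence and the repository's sequencing result differ by only five nucleotides in length and show the same feature layout. The vector serves as a common entry scaffold for building S. pombe plasmids with custom markers.
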