Features (pLannotate 1.2.2; 15 found; start..end, strand, type, name):
      2..94      +  CDS            lacI (fragment): lac repressor; lacI; The lac repressor binds to the lac operator to inhibit transcription in E. coli. This inhibition can be relieved by adding lactose or isopropyl-β-D-thiogalactopyranoside (IPTG).
    107..128     +  protein_bind   CAP binding site: CAP binding activates transcription in the presence of cAMP. E. coli catabolite activator protein
    143..173     +  promoter       lac promoter: promoter for the E. coli lac operon
    181..197     +  protein_bind   lac operator: The lac repressor binds to the lac operator to inhibit transcription in E. coli. This inhibition can be relieved by adding lactose or isopropyl-β-D-thiogalactopyranoside (IPTG). lac repressor encoded by lacI
    242..260     +  promoter       T3 promoter: promoter for bacteriophage T3 RNA polymerase
    273..380     +  misc_feature   MCS: pBluescript multiple cloning site
    389..407     -  promoter       T7 promoter: promoter for bacteriophage T7 RNA polymerase
    415..570     +  CDS            lacZα (fragment): LacZα fragment of β-galactosidase; lacZ fragment
    578..1033    +  rep_origin     f1 ori (sequence partly withheld): f1 bacteriophage origin of replication; arrow indicates direction of (+) strand synthesis
   1159..1942    -  rep_origin     ars1: Schizosaccharomyces pombe autonomously replicating sequence ars1
   2103..2168    +  CDS            hus5 (fragment): UBC9_SCHPO - Also known as ubc9. Experimental evidence at protein level: Swiss-Prot protein existence level 1. Catalyzes the covalent attachment of ubiquitin-like protein SUMO/Smt3 to other proteins. Required for efficient recovery from DNA damage or S-phase arrest and normal mitosis. This may be as part of a checkpoint independent recovery process. From Schizosaccharomyces pombe (strain 972 / ATCC 24843) (Fission yeast).
   2222..2296    +  CDS            hus5 (fragment): UBC9_SCHPO - Also known as ubc9. Experimental evidence at protein level: Swiss-Prot protein existence level 1. Catalyzes the covalent attachment of ubiquitin-like protein SUMO/Smt3 to other proteins. Required for efficient recovery from DNA damage or S-phase arrest and normal mitosis. This may be as part of a checkpoint independent recovery process. From Schizosaccharomyces pombe (strain 972 / ATCC 24843) (Fission yeast).
   2318..2422    +  promoter       AmpR promoter: bla
   2423..3283    +  CDS            AmpR: β-lactamase; bla; confers resistance to ampicillin, carbenicillin, and related antibiotics
   3454..4042    +  rep_origin     ori: high-copy-number ColE1/pMB1/pBR322/pUC origin of replication
>Addgene plasmid #98427 | pYZ189 | depositor full sequence | sequence record 180408 | pYZ189 sequence 4223 bps
AGCGCCCAATACGCAAACCGCCTCTCCCCGCGCGTTGGCCGATTCATTAATGCAGCTGGCACGACAGGTT
TCCCGACTGGAAAGCGGGCAGTGAGCGCAACGCAATTAATGTGAGTTAGCTCACTCATTAGGCACCCCAG
GCTTTACACTTTATGCTTCCGGCTCGTATGTTGTGTGGAATTGTGAGCGGATAACAATTTCACACAGGAA
ACAGCTATGACCATGATTACGCCAAGCGCGCAATTAACCCTCACTAAAGGGAACAAAAGCTGGAGCTCCA
CCGCGGTGGCGGCCGCTCTAGAACTAGTCGATCCGCCGGGCTGCAGGAATTCGATATCAAGGTTATCGAT
ACCGTCCACCTCGAGGGGGGGCCCGGTACCCAATTCGCCCTATAGTGAGTCGTATTACGCGCGCTCACTG
GCCGTCGTTTTACAACGTCGTGACTGGGAAAACCCTGGCGTTACCCAACTTAATCGCCTTGCAGCACATC
CCCCTTTCGCCAGCTGGCGTAATAGCGAAGAGGCCCGCACCGATCGCCCTTCCCAACAGTTGCGCAGCCT
GAATGGCGAATGGCGCG
[124 nt withheld, positions 578-701]
C
[91 nt withheld, positions 703-793]
A
[49 nt withheld, positions 795-843]
CCTTTGACGTTGGAGTCCACGTTCTTT
[37 nt withheld, positions 871-907]
ACCCTATCTCGGTCTATTCTTTTGATTTATAAGGGATTTTGCCGATTTCGGCCTATTGGTTAAAAAATGA
GCTGATTTAACAAAAATTTAACGCGAATTTTAACAAAATATTAACGTTTACAATTTAGAGACCGGTTCTT
TGGGTCAAGACCGGGTCTCTGTCGATCGACTCTAGAGGAAATTCGAGTCTAACTCCTTAACCACTCGGAC
ATAGTGACTTATCTGACACTCATTGTAAATTAATATATATATAGGCATTTTGTTTAGTTAAAGGTACTTA
AGTAATTAGTATAAACGAACCAATTTTATAATCAGGAAGTTAAGTGAATGGTAGCACATGTCGTAAAAAT
TGTGAATTTTTATTGAATAATATTTTAAATACAAGCCTTTCTAGACTAGGTATACTCATAAACATATATG
AGCAAAAGGATAGAGGAGATTACATTGCATCTTCTACAAATTTATTTATTGCCCTTTACTGAAAAATTAA
ATAATGAGTACTAAATGATAAAAAGCGCTCAGTACAAGAAAGATTGCAAAAATATTGCATTCTTCATGAA
TTAAAGTTGCATATAAGGCATATTGAAAGTAATAGTACTAAAACAGCAGTTAGCGAAAATTAATAGAATT
ATATTCGCAAGACAATTGTGACATTAAATTAAAAAATTGTAGAATTTTTACTATCCTCTTTAACGCCATG
AGCCTTTATAAAAAGGTTAAATTAGTTTTAACATTCTTTTTTTGAGTAAGAGTTTACAATTTATCAAAAC
CTGTGTTATTATATTCATTAGTTTCAATTTATTAGCATCTAGAGAAAAATCAATTGGCAGTTACATTGTT
GGAATTTATGAAGAAAAAGAATCTACAACGGAGAATAAGTTGCTGATCGCTTTCCCTAAAATTGTATATT
TTGCTGAGCTTATTTTGACATTTCGTTGAAGTTTTCTCTAATTCGCATTCATTTTAAGTAAAACAATGAG
AAATAAAATTACAAAAAATACAAATTAAAATACAATTTTTAGCTATAATTATAGACGATGCCCTTGTATC
CCATTCTGTCTCGCTTGCCCCTACTTTTTATCTTTTATATACCATAATGAACGCTGCCGCTACTAACCAT
ACCCCGATTTTACATTTCGGACTCCCAAGGACGTACAAAATAGAAAACTATAGAAAAAAATAATCAGAAA
ATAGCATGTCATCTCTTTGTAAAACGCGTTTGCAAGAAGAAAGGAAACAATGGAGAAGAGATCATCCATT
TGTATGTAAATTTTAGTAAACTTGAAGAAATCACTAACAACTTCTCTTACTTAGGGATTCTATGCAAAAC
CTTGTAAATCATCTGATGGAGGACTCGATTTAATGAATTGGAAGGTTGGATTTCCAGGTGGCACTTTTCG
GGGAAATGTGCGCGGAACCCCTATTTGTTTATTTTTCTAAATACATTCAAATATGTATCCGCTCATGAGA
CAATAACCCTGATAAATGCTTCAATAATATTGAAAAAGGAAGAGTATGAGTATTCAACATTTCCGTGTCG
CCCTTATTCCCTTTTTTGCGGCATTTTGCCTTCCTGTTTTTGCTCACCCAGAAACGCTGGTGAAAGTAAA
AGATGCTGAAGATCAGTTGGGTGCACGAGTGGGTTACATCGAACTGGATCTCAACAGCGGTAAGATCCTT
GAGAGTTTTCGCCCCGAAGAACGTTTTCCAATGATGAGCACTTTTAAAGTTCTGCTATGTGGCGCGGTAT
TATCCCGTATTGACGCCGGGCAAGAGCAACTCGGTCGCCGCATACACTATTCTCAGAATGACTTGGTTGA
GTACTCACCAGTCACAGAAAAGCATCTTACGGATGGCATGACAGTAAGAGAATTATGCAGTGCTGCCATA
ACCATGAGTGATAACACTGCGGCCAACTTACTTCTGACAACGATCGGAGGACCGAAGGAGCTAACCGCTT
TTTTGCACAACATGGGGGATCATGTAACTCGCCTTGATCGTTGGGAACCGGAGCTGAATGAAGCCATACC
AAACGACGAGCGTGACACCACGATGCCTGTAGCAATGGCAACAACGTTGCGCAAACTATTAACTGGCGAA
CTACTTACTCTAGCTTCCCGGCAACAATTAATAGACTGGATGGAGGCGGATAAAGTTGCAGGACCACTTC
TGCGCTCGGCCCTTCCGGCTGGCTGGTTTATTGCTGATAAATCTGGAGCCGGTGAGCGTGGATCTCGCGG
TATCATTGCAGCACTGGGGCCAGATGGTAAGCCCTCCCGTATCGTAGTTATCTACACGACGGGGAGTCAG
GCAACTATGGATGAACGAAATAGACAGATCGCTGAGATAGGTGCCTCACTGATTAAGCATTGGTAACTGT
CAGACCAAGTTTACTCATATATACTTTAGATTGATTTAAAACTTCATTTTTAATTTAAAAGGATCTAGGT
GAAGATCCTTTTTGATAATCTCATGACCAAAATCCCTTAACGTGAGTTTTCGTTCCACTGAGCGTCAGAC
CCCGTAGAAAAGATCAAAGGATCTTCTTGAGATCCTTTTTTTCTGCGCGTAATCTGCTGCTTGCAAACAA
AAAAACCACCGCTACCAGCGGTGGTTTGTTTGCCGGATCAAGAGCTACCAACTCTTTTTCCGAAGGTAAC
TGGCTTCAGCAGAGCGCAGATACCAAATACTGTCCTTCTAGTGTAGCCGTAGTTAGGCCACCACTTCAAG
AACTCTGTAGCACCGCCTACATACCTCGCTCTGCTAATCCTGTTACCAGTGGCTGCTGCCAGTGGCGATA
AGTCGTGTCTTACCGGGTTGGACTCAAGACGATAGTTACCGGATAAGGCGCAGCGGTCGGGCTGAACGGG
GGGTTCGTGCACACAGCCCAGCTTGGAGCGAACGACCTACACCGAACTGAGATACCTACAGCGTGAGCAT
TGAGAAAGCGCCACGCTTCCCGAAGGGAGAAAGGCGGACAGGTATCCGGTAAGCGGCAGGGTCGGAACAG
GAGAGCGCACGAGGGAGCTTCCAGGGGGAAACGCCTGGTATCTTTATAGTCCTGTCGGGTTTCGCCACCT
CTGACTTGAGCGTCGATTTTTGTGATGCTCGTCAGGGGGGCGGAGCCTATGGAAAAACGCCAGCAACGCG
GCCTTTTTACGGTTCCTGGCCTTTTGCTGGCCTTTTGCTCACATGTTCTTTCCTGCGTTATCCCCTGATT
CTGTGGATAACCGTATTACCGCCTTTGAGTGAGCTGATACCGCTCGCCGCAGCCGAACGACCGAGCGCAG
CGAGTCAGTGAGCGAGGAAGCGGAAG
