Features (pLannotate 1.2.2; 15 found; start..end, strand, type, name):
      2..94      +  CDS            lacI (fragment): lac repressor; lacI; The lac repressor binds to the lac operator to inhibit transcription in E. coli. This inhibition can be relieved by adding lactose or isopropyl-β-D-thiogalactopyranoside (IPTG).
    107..128     +  protein_bind   CAP binding site: CAP binding activates transcription in the presence of cAMP. E. coli catabolite activator protein
    143..173     +  promoter       lac promoter: promoter for the E. coli lac operon
    181..197     +  protein_bind   lac operator: The lac repressor binds to the lac operator to inhibit transcription in E. coli. This inhibition can be relieved by adding lactose or isopropyl-β-D-thiogalactopyranoside (IPTG). lac repressor encoded by lacI
    242..260     +  promoter       T3 promoter: promoter for bacteriophage T3 RNA polymerase
    273..380     +  misc_feature   MCS: pBluescript multiple cloning site
    389..407     -  promoter       T7 promoter: promoter for bacteriophage T7 RNA polymerase
    415..570     +  CDS            lacZα (fragment): LacZα fragment of β-galactosidase; lacZ fragment
    574..1029    +  rep_origin     f1 ori (sequence partly withheld): f1 bacteriophage origin of replication; arrow indicates direction of (+) strand synthesis
   1154..1937    -  rep_origin     ars1: Schizosaccharomyces pombe autonomously replicating sequence ars1
   2098..2163    +  CDS            hus5 (fragment): UBC9_SCHPO - Also known as ubc9. Experimental evidence at protein level: Swiss-Prot protein existence level 1. Catalyzes the covalent attachment of ubiquitin-like protein SUMO/Smt3 to other proteins. Required for efficient recovery from DNA damage or S-phase arrest and normal mitosis. This may be as part of a checkpoint independent recovery process. From Schizosaccharomyces pombe (strain 972 / ATCC 24843) (Fission yeast).
   2217..2291    +  CDS            hus5 (fragment): UBC9_SCHPO - Also known as ubc9. Experimental evidence at protein level: Swiss-Prot protein existence level 1. Catalyzes the covalent attachment of ubiquitin-like protein SUMO/Smt3 to other proteins. Required for efficient recovery from DNA damage or S-phase arrest and normal mitosis. This may be as part of a checkpoint independent recovery process. From Schizosaccharomyces pombe (strain 972 / ATCC 24843) (Fission yeast).
   2313..2417    +  promoter       AmpR promoter: bla
   2418..3278    +  CDS            AmpR: β-lactamase; bla; confers resistance to ampicillin, carbenicillin, and related antibiotics
   3449..4037    +  rep_origin     ori: high-copy-number ColE1/pMB1/pBR322/pUC origin of replication
>Addgene plasmid #98427 | pYZ189 | addgene full sequence | sequence record 199431 | Addgene NGS Result
AGCGCCCAATACGCAAACCGCCTCTCCCCGCGCGTTGGCCGATTCATTAATGCAGCTGGCACGACAGGTT
TCCCGACTGGAAAGCGGGCAGTGAGCGCAACGCAATTAATGTGAGTTAGCTCACTCATTAGGCACCCCAG
GCTTTACACTTTATGCTTCCGGCTCGTATGTTGTGTGGAATTGTGAGCGGATAACAATTTCACACAGGAA
ACAGCTATGACCATGATTACGCCAAGCGCGCAATTAACCCTCACTAAAGGGAACAAAAGCTGGAGCTCCA
CCGCGGTGGCGGCCGCTCTAGAACTAGTGGATCCCCCGGGCTGCAGGAATTCGATATCAAGCTTATCGAT
ACCGTCGACCTCGAGGGGGGGCCCGGTACCCAATTCGCCCTATAGTGAGTCGTATTACGCGCGCTCACTG
GCCGTCGTTTTACAACGTCGTGACTGGGAAAACCCTGGCGTTACCCAACTTAATCGCCTTGCAGCACATC
CCCCTTTCGCCAGCTGGCGTAATAGCGAAGAGGCCCGCACCGATCGCCCTTCCCAACAGTTGCGCAGCCT
GAATGGCGAATGG
[124 nt withheld, positions 574-697]
C
[91 nt withheld, positions 699-789]
A
[49 nt withheld, positions 791-839]
CCTTTGACGTTGGAGTCCACGTTCTTT
[37 nt withheld, positions 867-903]
ACCCTATCTCGGTCTATTCTTTTGATTTATAAGGGATTTTGCCGATTTCGGCCTATTGGTTAAAAAATGA
GCTGATTTAACAAAAATTTAACGCGAATTTTAACAAAATATTAACGTTTACAATTTAGAGACCGGTTCTT
TGGTCAAGACCGGGTCTCTGTCGATCGACTCTAGAGGAAATTCGAGTCTAACTCCTTAACCACTCGGACA
TAGTGACTTATCTGACACTCATTGTAAATTAATATATATATAGGCATTTTGTTTAGTTAAAGGTACTTAA
GTAATTAGTATAAACGAACCAATTTTATAATCAGGAAGTTAAGTGAATGGTAGCACATGTCGTAAAAATT
GTGAATTTTTATTGAATAATATTTTAAATACAAGCCTTTCTAGACTAGGTATACTCATAAACATATATGA
GCAAAAGGATAGAGGAGATTACATTGCATCTTCTACAAATTTATTTATTGCCCTTTACTGAAAAATTAAA
TAATGAGTACTAAATGATAAAAAGCGCTCAGTACAAGAAAGATTGCAAAAATATTGCATTCTTCATGAAT
TAAAGTTGCATATAAGGCATATTGAAAGTAATAGTACTAAAACAGCAGTTAGCGAAAATTAATAGAATTA
TATTCGCAAGACAATTGTGACATTAAATTAAAAAATTGTAGAATTTTTACTATCCTCTTTAACGCCATGA
GCCTTTATAAAAAGGTTAAATTAGTTTTAACATTCTTTTTTTGAGTAAGAGTTTACAATTTATCAAAACC
TGTGTTATTATATTCATTAGTTTCAATTTATTAGCATCTAGAGAAAAATCAATTGGCAGTTACATTGTTG
GAATTTATGAAGAAAAAGAATCTACAACGGAGAATAAGTTGCTGATCGCTTTCCCTAAAATTGTATATTT
TGCTGAGCTTATTTTGACATTTCGTTGAAGTTTTCTCTAATTCGCATTCATTTTAAGTAAAACAATGAGA
AATAAAATTACAAAAAATACAAATTAAAATACAATTTTTAGCTATAATTATAGACGATGCCCTTGTATCC
CATTCTGTCTCGCTTGCCCCTACTTTTTATCTTTTATATACCATAATGAACGCTGCCGCTACTAACCATA
CCCCGATTTTACATTTCGGACTCCCAAGGACGTACAAAATAGAAAACTATAGAAAAAAATAATCAGAAAA
TAGCATGTCATCTCTTTGTAAAACGCGTTTGCAAGAAGAAAGGAAACAATGGAGAAGAGATCATCCATTT
GTATGTAAATTTTAGTAAACTTGAAGAAATCACTAACAACTTCTCTTACTTAGGGATTCTATGCAAAACC
TTGTAAATCATCTGATGGAGGACTCGATTTAATGAATTGGAAGGTTGGATTTCCAGGTGGCACTTTTCGG
GGAAATGTGCGCGGAACCCCTATTTGTTTATTTTTCTAAATACATTCAAATATGTATCCGCTCATGAGAC
AATAACCCTGATAAATGCTTCAATAATATTGAAAAAGGAAGAGTATGAGTATTCAACATTTCCGTGTCGC
CCTTATTCCCTTTTTTGCGGCATTTTGCCTTCCTGTTTTTGCTCACCCAGAAACGCTGGTGAAAGTAAAA
GATGCTGAAGATCAGTTGGGTGCACGAGTGGGTTACATCGAACTGGATCTCAACAGCGGTAAGATCCTTG
AGAGTTTTCGCCCCGAAGAACGTTTTCCAATGATGAGCACTTTTAAAGTTCTGCTATGTGGCGCGGTATT
ATCCCGTATTGACGCCGGGCAAGAGCAACTCGGTCGCCGCATACACTATTCTCAGAATGACTTGGTTGAG
TACTCACCAGTCACAGAAAAGCATCTTACGGATGGCATGACAGTAAGAGAATTATGCAGTGCTGCCATAA
CCATGAGTGATAACACTGCGGCCAACTTACTTCTGACAACGATCGGAGGACCGAAGGAGCTAACCGCTTT
TTTGCACAACATGGGGGATCATGTAACTCGCCTTGATCGTTGGGAACCGGAGCTGAATGAAGCCATACCA
AACGACGAGCGTGACACCACGATGCCTGTAGCAATGGCAACAACGTTGCGCAAACTATTAACTGGCGAAC
TACTTACTCTAGCTTCCCGGCAACAATTAATAGACTGGATGGAGGCGGATAAAGTTGCAGGACCACTTCT
GCGCTCGGCCCTTCCGGCTGGCTGGTTTATTGCTGATAAATCTGGAGCCGGTGAGCGTGGATCTCGCGGT
ATCATTGCAGCACTGGGGCCAGATGGTAAGCCCTCCCGTATCGTAGTTATCTACACGACGGGGAGTCAGG
CAACTATGGATGAACGAAATAGACAGATCGCTGAGATAGGTGCCTCACTGATTAAGCATTGGTAACTGTC
AGACCAAGTTTACTCATATATACTTTAGATTGATTTAAAACTTCATTTTTAATTTAAAAGGATCTAGGTG
AAGATCCTTTTTGATAATCTCATGACCAAAATCCCTTAACGTGAGTTTTCGTTCCACTGAGCGTCAGACC
CCGTAGAAAAGATCAAAGGATCTTCTTGAGATCCTTTTTTTCTGCGCGTAATCTGCTGCTTGCAAACAAA
AAAACCACCGCTACCAGCGGTGGTTTGTTTGCCGGATCAAGAGCTACCAACTCTTTTTCCGAAGGTAACT
GGCTTCAGCAGAGCGCAGATACCAAATACTGTTCTTCTAGTGTAGCCGTAGTTAGGCCACCACTTCAAGA
ACTCTGTAGCACCGCCTACATACCTCGCTCTGCTAATCCTGTTACCAGTGGCTGCTGCCAGTGGCGATAA
GTCGTGTCTTACCGGGTTGGACTCAAGACGATAGTTACCGGATAAGGCGCAGCGGTCGGGCTGAACGGGG
GGTTCGTGCACACAGCCCAGCTTGGAGCGAACGACCTACACCGAACTGAGATACCTACAGCGTGAGCTAT
GAGAAAGCGCCACGCTTCCCGAAGGGAGAAAGGCGGACAGGTATCCGGTAAGCGGCAGGGTCGGAACAGG
AGAGCGCACGAGGGAGCTTCCAGGGGGAAACGCCTGGTATCTTTATAGTCCTGTCGGGTTTCGCCACCTC
TGACTTGAGCGTCGATTTTTGTGATGCTCGTCAGGGGGGCGGAGCCTATGGAAAAACGCCAGCAACGCGG
CCTTTTTACGGTTCCTGGCCTTTTGCTGGCCTTTTGCTCACATGTTCTTTCCTGCGTTATCCCCTGATTC
TGTGGATAACCGTATTACCGCCTTTGAGTGAGCTGATACCGCTCGCCGCAGCCGAACGACCGAGCGCAGC
GAGTCAGTGAGCGAGGAAGCGGAAG
